Addgene plasmid #102758: pCLXSN-c-JUN
Purpose: Expression of c-Jun
Depositing lab: Jin Chen. Depositing organization: Vanderbilt University. Publication: JNK signaling mediates EPHA2-dependent tumor cell proliferation, motility, and cancer stem cell-like properties in non-small cell lung cancer. Song W, Ma Y, Wang J, Brantley-Sieders D, Chen J. Cancer Res. 2014 May 1;74(9):2444-54. doi: 10.1158/0008-5472.CAN-13-2136. Epub 2014 Mar 7. PubMed 24607842.
Backbone
  Vector backbone: pCLXSN
  Vector type: Mammalian Expression, Retroviral
  Selectable markers: Neomycin (select with G418)
Growth in bacteria
  Bacterial resistance: Ampicillin, 100 μg/mL
  Growth temperature: 37°C
  Growth strain: NEB Stable
  Copy number: High Copy
Gene/Insert
  Gene/Insert name: c-Jun
  Species: H. sapiens (human)
  Entrez Gene: JUN (a.k.a. AP-1, AP1, c-Jun, cJUN, p39)
  Cloning method: Restriction Enzyme; 5′ cloning site XhoI (not destroyed); 3′ cloning site XhoI (not destroyed)
  Sequencing primers: 5′ pBABE 5 primer; 3′ pBABE 3 primer
Terms and licenses: Academic/Nonprofit Terms; Industry Terms: Not Available to Industry
How to cite: pCLXSN-c-JUN was a gift from Jin Chen (Addgene plasmid # 102758 ; http://n2t.net/addgene:102758 ; RRID:Addgene_102758)
