[The description below was written by a language model from this plasmid's Addgene catalogue record and pLannotate feature annotations shown in this document.]
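Description:
pCLXSN-c-JUN is a gammaretroviral expression vector built on the pCLXSN backbone and carrying the human JUN (c-Jun) coding sequence, which encodes the AP-1 family transcription factor. The 8,451-nt plasmid is maintained in E. coli through a high-copy ColE1/pUC-type origin and an ampicillin resistance gene (β-lactamase with its own promoter). The backbone also contains an SV40 origin and an SV40 small t intron/polyadenylation segment outside the proviral region, along with scattered fragments of rop, bom, lacI and lacZα that are remnants of earlier cloning vectors rather than functional parts.

The proviral cassette begins with a hybrid 5′ LTR in which the CMV immediate-early enhancer and promoter are fused to a truncated murine sarcoma virus LTR. This arrangement drives strong transcription of the genomic RNA in transfected packaging cells. It is followed by the Ψ packaging signal and a truncated, start-codon-less gag segment that extends the packaging region and improves encapsidation. The c-Jun open reading frame, inserted at an XhoI site retained on both sides, lies immediately downstream and is expressed from the LTR-derived transcript. No epitope tag or reporter is annotated. An internal SV40 enhancer/early promoter then drives the neomycin phosphotransferase gene, which allows G418 selection of transduced mammalian cells, and a Moloney murine leukemia virus 3′ LTR closes the provirus.

The stated purpose is expression of c-Jun. The layout suits production of replication-defective retrovirus, with viral proteins supplied in trans, for stable c-Jun overexpression in mammalian cells. The associated publication concerns JNK signalling downstream of EPHA2 in non-small cell lung cancer.
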