Features (pLannotate 1.2.2; 26 found; start..end, strand, type, name):
    577..906     +  promoter       SV40 promoter: SV40 enhancer and early promoter
    966..1757    +  CDS            neo: KKA2_KLEPN - Also known as kan, nptII. Experimental evidence at protein level: Swiss-Prot protein existence level 1. Resistance to kanamycin, neomycin, paromomycin, ribostamycin, butirosin and gentamicin B. From Klebsiella pneumoniae.
   1820..2413    +  LTR            LTR: long terminal repeat from Moloney murine leukemia virus
   2482..2522    +  CDS            rop (fragment): Rop protein, which maintains plasmids at low copy number; rop
   2624..2663    +  misc_feature   bom (fragment): basis of mobility region from pBR322
   2682..2756    +  CDS            small t antigen (fragment): SV40 (simian virus 40) small t antigen
   2758..2823    +  intron         small t intron: SV40 (simian virus 40) small t antigen intron
   2953..2973    +  CDS            SV40 NLS: nuclear localization signal of SV40 (simian virus 40) large T antigen
   2980..3114    +  CDS            LT_POVHA (fragment): Protein inferred from homology: Swiss-Prot protein existence level 3. Isoform large T antigen is a key early protein essential for both driving viral replication and inducing cellular transformation. Plays a role in viral genome replication by driving entry of quiescent cells into the cell cycle and by autoregulating the synthesis of viral early mRNA. Displays highly oncogenic activities by corrupting the host cellular checkpoint mechanisms that guard cell division and the transcription, replication, and repair of DNA. Participates in the modulation of cellular gene expression preceeding viral
   3139..3222    +  CDS            large T antigen (fragment): large T antigen from SV40 (simian virus 40)
   3245..3379    +  polyA_signal   SV40 poly(A) signal: SV40 polyadenylation signal
   3728..3826    -  CDS            VP1_POVMP (fragment): Experimental evidence at protein level: Swiss-Prot protein existence level 1. Forms an icosahedral capsid with a T=7 symmetry and a 40 nm diameter. The capsid is composed of 72 pentamers linked to each other by disulfide bonds and associated with VP2 or VP3 proteins. Interacts with terminal alpha(2,3)-linked sialic acids on the cell surface to provide virion attachment to target cell. This attachment induces virion internalization predominantly through caveolin-mediated endocytosis. Once attached, the virion is internalized by caveolin- mediated endocytosis and traffics to the endoplasmic reti
   3837..3971    +  rep_origin     SV40 ori: SV40 origin of replication
   3970..4024    -  CDS            lacI (fragment): lac repressor; lacI; The lac repressor binds to the lac operator to inhibit transcription in E. coli. This inhibition can be relieved by adding lactose or isopropyl-β-D-thiogalactopyranoside (IPTG).
   4207..4795    -  rep_origin     ori: high-copy-number ColE1/pMB1/pBR322/pUC origin of replication
   4966..5826    -  CDS            AmpR: β-lactamase; bla; confers resistance to ampicillin, carbenicillin, and related antibiotics
   5827..5931    -  promoter       AmpR promoter: bla
   6026..6061    +  CDS            rop (fragment): Rop protein, which maintains plasmids at low copy number; rop
   6163..6262    +  misc_feature   bom (fragment): basis of mobility region from pBR322
   6268..6335    -  CDS            lacZα (fragment): LacZα fragment of β-galactosidase; lacZ fragment
   6341..6720    +  enhancer       CMV enhancer: human cytomegalovirus immediate early enhancer
   6721..6924    +  promoter       CMV promoter: human cytomegalovirus (CMV) immediate early promoter
   6925..7100    +  LTR            5' LTR (truncated): truncated long terminal repeat from Moloney murine sarcoma virus
   7222..7496    +  misc_feature   MESV Ψ (fragment): packaging signal of murine embryonic stem cell virus
   7563..7979    +  CDS            gag (truncated): truncated Moloney murine leukemia virus (MMLV) gag gene lacking the start codon
   8010..551     +  CDS            JUN (across the origin): JUN_HUMAN - Experimental evidence at protein level: Swiss-Prot protein existence level 1. Transcription factor that recognizes and binds to the enhancer heptamer motif 5'-TGA[CG]TCA-3' (PubMed:10995748, PubMed:22083952). Promotes activity of NR5A1 when phosphorylated by HIPK3 leading to increased steroidogenic gene expression upon cAMP signaling pathway stimulation (PubMed:17210646). Involved in activated KRAS-mediated transcriptional activation of USP28 in colorectal cancer (CRC) cells (PubMed:24623306). Binds to the USP28 promoter in colorectal cancer (CRC) cells (PubMed:24623306). From Homo
>Addgene plasmid #102758 | pCLXSN-c-JUN | addgene full sequence | sequence record 198396 | Addgene NGS Result
CCTCGGTGGCAGGGGGCAGCGGCAGCGGCGGCTTCAGCGCCAGCCTGCACAGCGAGCCGCCGGTCTACGC
AAACCTCAGCAACTTCAACCCAGGCGCGCTGAGCAGCGGCGGCGGGGCGCCCTCCTACGGCGCGGCCGGC
CTGGCCTTTCCCGCGCAACCCCAGCAGCAGCAGCAGCCGCCGCACCACCTGCCCCAGCAGATGCCCGTGC
AGCACCCGCGGCTGCAGGCCCTGAAGGAGGAGCCTCAGACAGTGCCCGAGATGCCCGGCGAGACACCGCC
CCTGTCCCCCATCGACATGGAGTCCCAGGAGCGGATCAAGGCGGAGAGGAAGCGCATGAGGAACCGCATC
GCTGCCTCCAAGTGCCGAAAAAGGAAGCTGGAGAGAATCGCCCGGCTGGAGGAAAAAGTGAAAACCTTGA
AAGCTCAGAACTCGGAGCTGGCGTCCACGGCCAACATGCTCAGGGAACAGGTGGCACAGCTTAAACAGAA
AGTCATGAACCACGTTAACAGTGGGTGCCAACTCATGCTAACGCAGCAGTTGCAAACATTTTGACTCGAG
GATCCGGCTGTGGAATGTGTGTCAGTTAGGGTGTGGAAAGTCCCCAGGCTCCCCAGCAGGCAGAAGTATG
CAAAGCATGCATCTCAATTAGTCAGCAACCAGGTGTGGAAAGTCCCCAGGCTCCCCAGCAGGCAGAAGTA
TGCAAAGCATGCATCTCAATTAGTCAGCAACCATAGTCCCGCCCCTAACTCCGCCCATCCCGCCCCTAAC
TCCGCCCAGTTCCGCCCATTCTCCGCCCCATGGCTGACTAATTTTTTTTATTTATGCAGAGGCCGAGGCC
GCCTCGGCCTCTGAGCTATTCCAGAAGTAGTGAGGAGGCTTTTTTGGAGGCCTAGGCTTTTGCAAAAAGC
TTGGGCTGCAGGTCGAGGCGGATCTGATCAAGAGACAGGATGAGGATCGTTTCGCATGATTGAACAAGAT
GGATTGCACGCAGGTTCTCCGGCCGCTTGGGTGGAGAGGCTATTCGGCTATGACTGGGCACAACAGACAA
TCGGCTGCTCTGATGCCGCCGTGTTCCGGCTGTCAGCGCAGGGGCGCCCGGTTCTTTTTGTCAAGACCGA
CCTGTCCGGTGCCCTGAATGAACTGCAGGACGAGGCAGCGCGGCTATCGTGGCTGGCCACGACGGGCGTT
CCTTGCGCAGCTGTGCTCGACGTTGTCACTGAAGCGGGAAGGGACTGGCTGCTATTGGGCGAAGTGCCGG
GGCAGGATCTCCTGTCATCTCACCTTGCTCCTGCCGAGAAAGTATCCATCATGGCTGATGCAATGCGGCG
GCTGCATACGCTTGATCCGGCTACCTGCCCATTCGACCACCAAGCGAAACATCGCATCGAGCGAGCACGT
ACTCGGATGGAAGCCGGTCTTGTCGATCAGGATGATCTGGACGAAGAGCATCAGGGGCTCGCGCCAGCCG
AACTGTTCGCCAGGCTCAAGGCGCGCATGCCCGACGGCGAGGATCTCGTCGTGACCCATGGCGATGCCTG
CTTGCCGAATATCATGGTGGAAAATGGCCGCTTTTCTGGATTCATCGACTGTGGCCGGCTGGGTGTGGCG
GACCGCTATCAGGACATAGCGTTGGCTACCCGTGATATTGCTGAAGAGCTTGGCGGCGAATGGGCTGACC
GCTTCCTCGTGCTTTACGGTATCGCCGCTCCCGATTCGCAGCGCATCGCCTTCTATCGCCTTCTTGACGA
GTTCTTCTGAGCGGGACTCTGGGGTTCGATAAAATAAAAGATTTTATTTAGTCTCCAGAAAAAGGGGGGA
ATGAAAGACCCCACCTGTAGGTTTGGCAAGCTAGCTTAAGTAACGCCATTTTGCAAGGCATGGAAAAATA
CATAACTGAGAATAGAGAAGTTCAGATCAAGGTCAGGAACAGATGGAACAGCTGAATATGGGCCAAACAG
GATATCTGTGGTAAGCAGTTCCTGCCCCGGCTCAGGGCCAAGAACAGATGGAACAGCTGAATATGGGCCA
AACAGGATATCTGTGGTAAGCAGTTCCTGCCCCGGCTCAGGGCCAAGAACAGATGGTCCCCAGATGCGGT
CCAGCCCTCAGCAGTTTCTAGAGAACCATCAGATGTTTCCAGGGTGCCCCAAGGACCTGAAATGACCCTG
TGCCTTATTTGAACTAACCAATCAGTTCGCTTCTCGCTTCTGTTCGCGCGCTTCTGCTCCCCGAGCTCAA
TAAAAGAGCCCACAACCCCTCACTCGGGGCGCCAGTCCTCCGATTGACTGAGTCGCCCGGGTACCCGTGT
ATCCAATAAACCCTCTTGCAGTTGCATCCGACTTGTGGTCTCGCTGTTCCTTGGGAGGGTCTCCTCTGAG
TGATTGACTACCCGTCAGCGGGGGTCTTTCATTTGGGGGCTCGTCCGGGATCGGGAGACCCCTGCCCAGG
GACCACCGACCCACCACCGGGAGGTAAGCTGGCTGCCTCGCGCGTTTCGGTGATGACGGTGAAAACCTCT
GACACATGCAGCTCCCGGAGACGGTCACAGCTTGTCTGTAAGCGGATGCCGGGAGCAGACAAGCCCGTCA
GGGCGCGTCAGCGGGTGTTGGCGGGTGTCGGGGCGCAGCCATGACCCAGTCACGTAGCGATAGCGGAGTG
TATCTAGCTAGGTAGCTAGAGGATCTTTGTGAAGGAACCTTACTTCTGTGGTGTGACATAATTGGACAAA
CTACCTACAGAGATTTAAAGCTCTAAGGTAAATATAAAATTTTTAAGTGTATAATGTGTTAAACTACTGA
TTCTAATTGTTTGTGTATTTTAGATTCCAACCTATGGAACTGATGAATGGGAGCAGTGGTGGAATGCCTT
TAATGAGGAAAACCTGTTTTGCTCAGAAGAAATGCCATCTAGTGATGATGAGGCTACTGCTGACTCTCAA
CATTCTACTCCTCCAAAAAAGAAGAGAAAGGTAGAAGACCCCAAGGACTTTCCTTCAGAATTGCTAAGTT
TTTTGAGTCATGCTGTGTTTAGTAATAGAACTCTTGCTTGCTTTGCTATTTACACCACAAAGGAAAAAGC
TGCACTGCTATACAAGAAAATTATGGAAAAATATTTGATGTATAGTGCCTTGACTAGAGATCATAATCAG
CCATACCACATTTGTAGAGGTTTTACTTGCTTTAAAAAACCTCCCACACCTCCCCCTGAACCTGAAACAT
AAAATGAATGCAATTGTTGTTGTTAACTTGTTTATTGCAGCTTATAATGGTTACAAATAAAGCAATAGCA
TCACAAATTTCACAAATAAAGCATTTTTTTCACTGCATTCTAGTTGTGGTTTGTCCAAACTCATCAATGT
ATCTTATCATGTCTGGATCAGCTTCAGAAGATGGCGGAGGGCCTCCAACACAGTAATTTTCCTCCCGACT
CTTAAAATAGAAAATGTCAAGTCAGTTAAGCAGGAAGTGACTAACTGACCGCAGCTGGCCGTGCGACATC
CTCTTTTAATTAGTTGCTAGGCAACTGCCCTCCAGAGGGCAGTGTGGTTTTGCAAGAGGAAGCAAAAAGC
CTCTCCACCCAGGCCTAGAATGTTTCCACCCAATCATTACTATGACAACAGCTGTTTTTTTTAGTATTAA
GCAGAGGCCGGGGGCCCCTGGCCTCCGCTTACTCTGGAGAAAAAGAAGAGAGGCATTGTAGAGGCTTCCA
GAGGCAACTTGTCAAAACAGGACTGCTTCTATTTCTGTCACACTGTCTGGCCCTGTCACAAGGTCCAGCA
CCTCCATACCCCCTTTAATAAGCAGTTTGGGAACGGGTGCGGGTCTTACTCCGCCCATCCCGCCCCTAAC
TCCGCCCAGTTCCGCCCATTCTCCGCCCCATGGCTGACTAATTTTTTTTATTTATGCAGAGGCCGAGGCC
GCCTCGGCCTCTGAGCTATTCCAGAAGTAGTGAGGAGGCTTTTTTGGAGGCTGCATTAATGAATCGGCCA
ACGCGCGGGGAGAGGCGGTTTGCGTATTGGGCGCTCTTCCGCTTCCTCGCTCACTGACTCGCTGCGCTCG
GTCGTTCGGCTGCGGCGAGCGGTATCAGCTCACTCAAAGGCGGTAATACGGTTATCCACAGAATCAGGGG
ATAACGCAGGAAAGAACATGTGAGCAAAAGGCCAGCAAAAGGCCAGGAACCGTAAAAAGGCCGCGTTGCT
GGCGTTTTTCCATAGGCTCCGCCCCCCTGACGAGCATCACAAAAATCGACGCTCAAGTCAGAGGTGGCGA
AACCCGACAGGACTATAAAGATACCAGGCGTTTCCCCCTGGAAGCTCCCTCGTGCGCTCTCCTGTTCCGA
CCCTGCCGCTTACCGGATACCTGTCCGCCTTTCTCCCTTCGGGAAGCGTGGCGCTTTCTCATAGCTCACG
CTGTAGGTATCTCAGTTCGGTGTAGGTCGTTCGCTCCAAGCTGGGCTGTGTGCACGAACCCCCCGTTCAG
CCCGACCGCTGCGCCTTATCCGGTAACTATCGTCTTGAGTCCAACCCGGTAAGACACGACTTATCGCCAC
TGGCAGCAGCCACTGGTAACAGGATTAGCAGAGCGAGGTATGTAGGCGGTGCTACAGAGTTCTTGAAGTG
GTGGCCTAACTACGGCTACACTAGAAGGACAGTATTTGGTATCTGCGCTCTGCTGAAGCCAGTTACCTTC
GGAAAAAGAGTTGGTAGCTCTTGATCCGGCAAACAAACCACCGCTGGTAGCGGTGGTTTTTTTGTTTGCA
AGCAGCAGATTACGCGCAGAAAAAAAGGATCTCAAGAAGATCCTTTGATCTTTTCTACGGGGTCTGACGC
TCAGTGGAACGAAAACTCACGTTAAGGGATTTTGGTCATGAGATTATCAAAAAGGATCTTCACCTAGATC
CTTTTAAATTAAAAATGAAGTTTTAAATCAATCTAAAGTATATATGAGTAAACTTGGTCTGACAGTTACC
AATGCTTAATCAGTGAGGCACCTATCTCAGCGATCTGTCTATTTCGTTCATCCATAGTTGCCTGACTCCC
CGTCGTGTAGATAACTACGATACGGGAGGGCTTACCATCTGGCCCCAGTGCTGCAATGATACCGCGAGAC
CCACGCTCACCGGCTCCAGATTTATCAGCAATAAACCAGCCAGCCGGAAGGGCCGAGCGCAGAAGTGGTC
CTGCAACTTTATCCGCCTCCATCCAGTCTATTAATTGTTGCCGGGAAGCTAGAGTAAGTAGTTCGCCAGT
TAATAGTTTGCGCAACGTTGTTGCCATTGCTGCAGGCATCGTGGTGTCACGCTCGTCGTTTGGTATGGCT
TCATTCAGCTCCGGTTCCCAACGATCAAGGCGAGTTACATGATCCCCCATGTTGTGCAAAAAAGCGGTTA
GCTCCTTCGGTCCTCCGATCGTTGTCAGAAGTAAGTTGGCCGCAGTGTTATCACTCATGGTTATGGCAGC
ACTGCATAATTCTCTTACTGTCATGCCATCCGTAAGATGCTTTTCTGTGACTGGTGAGTACTCAACCAAG
TCATTCTGAGAATAGTGTATGCGGCGACCGAGTTGCTCTTGCCCGGCGTCAATACGGGATAATACCGCGC
CACATAGCAGAACTTTAAAAGTGCTCATCATTGGAAAACGTTCTTCGGGGCGAAAACTCTCAAGGATCTT
ACCGCTGTTGAGATCCAGTTCGATGTAACCCACTCGTGCACCCAACTGATCTTCAGCATCTTTTACTTTC
ACCAGCGTTTCTGGGTGAGCAAAAACAGGAAGGCAAAATGCCGCAAAAAAGGGAATAAGGGCGACACGGA
AATGTTGAATACTCATACTCTTCCTTTTTCAATATTATTGAAGCATTTATCAGGGTTATTGTCTCATGAG
CGGATACATATTTGAATGTATTTAGAAAAATAAACAAATAGGGGTTCCGCGCACATTTCCCCGAAAAGTG
CCACCTGACGTCTAAGAAACCATTATTATCATGACATTAACCTATAAAAATAGGCGTATCACGAGGCCCT
TTCGTCTCGCGCGTTTCGGTGATGACGGTGAAAACCTCTGACACATGCAGCTCCCGGAGACGGTCACAGC
TTGTCTGTAAGCGGATGCCGGGAGCAGACAAGCCCGTCAGGGCGCGTCAGCGGGTGTTGGCGGGTGTCGG
GGCTGGCTTAACTATGCGGCATCAGAGCAGATTGTACTGAGAGTGCACCATATGCGGTGTGAAATACCGC
ACAGATGCGTAAGGAGAAAATACCGCATCAGGCGCCATTCGCCATTCAGGCTGCGCAACTGTTGGGAAGG
GCGATCGGTGCGGGCCTCTTCGCTATTACGCCAGCGCGTTGACATTGATTATTGACTAGTTATTAATAGT
AATCAATTACGGGGTCATTAGTTCATAGCCCATATATGGAGTTCCGCGTTACATAACTTACGGTAAATGG
CCCGCCTGGCTGACCGCCCAACGACCCCCGCCCATTGACGTCAATAATGACGTATGTTCCCATAGTAACG
CCAATAGGGACTTTCCATTGACGTCAATGGGTGGAGTATTTACGGTAAACTGCCCACTTGGCAGTACATC
AAGTGTATCATATGCCAAGTACGCCCCCTATTGACGTCAATGACGGTAAATGGCCCGCCTGGCATTATGC
CCAGTACATGACCTTATGGGACTTTCCTACTTGGCAGTACATCTACGTATTAGTCATCGCTATTACCATG
GTGATGCGGTTTTGGCAGTACATCAATGGGCGTGGATAGCGGTTTGACTCACGGGGATTTCCAAGTCTCC
ACCCCATTGACGTCAATGGGAGTTTGTTTTGGCACCAAAATCAACGGGACTTTCCAAAATGTCGTAACAA
CTCCGCCCCATTGACGCAAATGGGCGGTAGGCGTGTACGGTGGGAGGTCTATATAAGCAGAGCTCAATAA
AAGAGCCCACAACCCCTCACTCGGCGCGCCAGTCTTCCGATAGACTGCGTCGCCCGGGTACCCGTATTCC
CAATAAAGCCTCTTGCTGTTTGCATCCGAATCGTGGTCTCGCTGTTCCTTGGGAGGGTCTCCTCTGAGTG
ATTGACTACCCACGACGGGGGTCTTTCATTTGGGGGCTCGTCCGGGATTTGGAGACCCCTGCCCAGGGAC
CACCGACCCACCACCGGGAGGTAAGCTGGCCAGCAACTTATCTGTGTCTGTCCGATTGTCTAGTGTCTAT
GTTTGATGTTATGCGCCTGCGTCTGTACTAGTTAGCTAACTAGCTCTGTATCTGGCGGACCCGTGGTGGA
ACTGACGAGTTCTGAACACCCGGCCGCAACCCTGGGAGACGTCCCAGGGACTTTGGGGGCCGTTTTTGTG
GCCCGACCTGAGGAAGGGAGTCGATGTGGAATCCGACCCCGTCAGGATATGTGGTTCTGGTAGGAGACGA
GAACCTAAAACAGTTCCCGCCTCCGTCTGAATTTTTGCTTTCGGTTTGGAACCGAAGCCGCGCGTCTTGT
CTGCTGCAGCGCTGCAGCATCGTTCTGTGTTGTCTCTGTCTGACTGTGTTTCTGTATTTGTCTGAAAATT
AGGGCCAGACTGTTACCACTCCCTTAAGTTTGACCTTAGGTCACTGGAAAGATGTCGAGCGGATCGCTCA
CAACCAGTCGGTAGATGTCAAGAAGAGACGTTGGGTTACCTTCTGCTCTGCAGAATGGCCAACCTTTAAC
GTCGGATGGCCGCGAGACGGCACCTTTAACCGAGACCTCATCACCCAGGTTAAGATCAAGGTCTTTTCAC
CTGGCCCGCATGGACACCCAGACCAGGTCCCCTACATCGTGACCTGGGAAGCCTTGGCTTTTGACCCCCC
TCCCTGGGTCAAGCCCTTTGTACACCCTAAGCCTCCGCCTCCTCTTCCTCCATCCGCCCCGTCTCTCCCC
CTTGAACCTCCTCGTTCGACCCCGCCTCGATCCTCCCTTTATCCAGCCCTCACTCCTTCTCTAGGCGCCG
GAATTGCGGCCGCAATTCGTTAACTCGAGATGACTGCAAAGATGGAAACGACCTTCTATGACGATGCCCT
CAACGCCTCGTTCCTCCCGTCCGAGAGCGGACCTTATGGCTACAGTAACCCCAAGATCCTGAAACAGAGC
ATGACCCTGAACCTGGCCGACCCAGTGGGGAGCCTGAAGCCGCACCTCCGCGCCAAGAACTCGGACCTCC
TCACCTCGCCCGACGTGGGGCTGCTCAAGCTGGCGTCGCCCGAGCTGGAGCGCCTGATAATCCAGTCCAG
CAACGGGCACATCACCACCACGCCGACCCCCACCCAGTTCCTGTGCCCCAAGAACGTGACAGATGAGCAG
GAGGGCTTCGCCGAGGGCTTCGTGCGCGCCCTGGCCGAACTGCACAGCCAGAACACGCTGCCCAGCGTCA
CGTCGGCGGCGCAGCCGGTCAACGGGGCAGGCATGGTGGCTCCCGCGGTAG
