>Addgene plasmid #102758 | pCLXSN-c-JUN | depositor partial sequence | sequence record 194267 | pBABE 5 primer
NNNNNNNNNNNNNNNNNNNNNNNNNNNGCNNNNNNNNNTCGAGANGACTGCAAAGATGGAAACGACCTTC
TATGACGATGCCCTCNNCNCCTCGTTCCTCCCGTCCGAGAGCGGACCTTATGGCTACAGTAACCCCAAGA
TCCTGAAACAGAGCATGACCCTGAACCTGGCCGACCCAGTGGGGAGCCTGAAGCCGCACCTCCGCGCCAA
GAACTCGGACCTCCTCACCTCGCCCGACGTGGGGCTGCTCAAGCTGGCGTCGCCCGAGCTGGAGCGCCTG
ATAATCCAGTCCAGCAACGGGCACATCACCACCACGCCGACCCCCACCCAGTTCCTGTGCCCCAAGAACG
TGACAGATGAGCAGGAGGGCTTCGCCGAGGGCTTCGTGCGCGCCCTGGCCGAACTGCACAGCCAGAACAC
GCTGCCCAGCGTCACGTCGGCGGCGCAGCCGGTCAACGGGGCAGGCATGGTGGCTCCCGCGGTAGCCTCG
GTGGCAGGGGGCAGCGGCAGCGGCGGCTTCAGCGCCAGCCTGCACAGCGAGCCGCCGGTCTACGCAAACC
TCAGCAACTTCAACCCAGGCGCGCTGAGCAGCGGCGGCGGGGCGCCCTCCTACGGCGCGGCCGGCCTGGC
CTTTCCCGCGCAACCCCAGCAGCAGCAGCAGCCGCCGCACCACCTGCCCCAGCAGATGCCCGTGCAGCAC
CCGCGGCTGCAGGCCCTGAAGGAGGAGCCTCAGACAGTGCCCGAGATGCCCGGCGAGACACCGCCCCTGT
CCCCCATCGACATGGAGTCCCAGGAGCGGATCAAGGCGGAGAGGAAGCGCATGAGGAACCGCATCGCTGC
CTCCAAGTGCCNAAAAAGGAAGCTGGAGAGAATCGCCCGGCTGGAGGAAAAGTGAAAACCTTGAAAGCTC
ANAACTCGGNNCTGGCGTCCACGGNCAACATGCTCNGGAACAGGTGCACAGCTTAANCAGAAAGTCATGA
ACCACGTTAACAGTGGGTGCNNCTTCATGN
