>Addgene plasmid #102758 | pCLXSN-c-JUN | depositor partial sequence | sequence record 194268 | pBABE 3 Primer
NNNNNNNNNNNNNNNNNNNNNAANGNNTNGNNNTGCTGCGGTTAGCATGAGTTGGCACCCACTGTTAACG
TGGTTCATGACTTTCTGTTTAAGCTGTGCCACCTGTTCCCTGAGCATGTTGGCCGTGGACGCCAGCTCCG
AGTTCTGAGCTTTCAAGGTTTTCACTTTTTCCTCCAGCCGGGCGATTCTCTCCAGCTTCCTTTTTCGGCA
CTTGGAGGCAGCGATGCGGTTCCTCATGCGCTTCCTCTCCGCCTTGATCCGCTCCTGGGACTCCATGTCG
ATGGGGGACAGGGGCGGTGTCTCGCCGGGCATCTCGGGCACTGTCTGAGGCTCCTCCTTCAGGGCCTGCA
GCCGCGGGTGCTGCACGGGCATCTGCTGGGGCAGGTGGTGCGGCGGCTGCTGCTGCTGCTGGGGTTGCGC
GGGAAAGGCCAGGCCGGCCGCGCCGTAGGAGGGCGCCCCGCCGCCGCTGCTCAGCGCGCCTGGGTTGAAG
TTGCTGAGGTTTGCGTAGACCGGCGGCTCGCTGTGCAGGCTGGCGCTGAAGCCGCCGCTGCCGCTGCCCC
CTGCCACCGAGGCTACCGCGGGAGCCACCATGCCTGCCCCGTTGACCGGCTGCGCCGCCGACGTGACGCT
GGGCAGCGTGTTCTGGCTGTGCAGTTCGGCCAGGGCGCGCACGAAGCCCTCGGCGAAGCCCTCCTGCTCA
TCTGTCACGTTCTTGGGGCACAGGAACTGGGTGGGGGTCGGCGTGGTGGTGATGTGCCCGTTGCTGGACT
GGATTATCAGGCGCTCCAGCTCGGGCGACGCCAGCTTGAGCAGCCCCACGTCGGGCGAGGTGAGGAGGTC
CGAGTTCTTGGCGCGNANTGCGGCTTCNNGNNNCCCACTGGGTCGGCCAGGTTCAGGGTCATGCTCTGTT
TCAGNATCTTGGGGTTACTGTAGCCATAANGTCCGCTNCTCGGANGGNANGAACGAGGCGTNGNAGGGNA
TCGTCNTANAAAGGNCG
